Addgene plasmid #47645: pAC-EsaR-V220A
Purpose: pAC-EsaR with a c659t mutation in esaR
Depositing lab: Cynthia Collins. Depositing organization: Rensselaer Polytechnic Institute. Publication: Directed evolution of the quorum-sensing regulator EsaR for increased signal sensitivity. Shong J, Huang YM, Bystroff C, Collins CH. ACS Chem Biol. 2013 Apr 19;8(4):789-95. doi: 10.1021/cb3006402. Epub 2013 Feb 6. PubMed 23363022.
Backbone
  Vector backbone: pAC-EsaR
  Backbone size w/o insert (bp): 3880
  Total vector size (bp): 4652
  Vector type: Bacterial Expression, Synthetic Biology
Growth in bacteria
  Bacterial resistance: Chloramphenicol, 25 μg/mL
  Growth temperature: 37°C
  Growth strain: DH5alpha
  Copy number: High Copy
Gene/Insert
  Gene/Insert name: esaR-V220A
  Insert size (bp): 772
  Mutation: Changed Valine 220 to Alanine
  Promoter: Plac
  Cloning method: Restriction Enzyme; 5′ cloning site KpnI (not destroyed); 3′ cloning site BamHI (not destroyed)
  Sequencing primers: 5′ gattacgcgcagaccaaaacgatc; 3′ gttgaaggctctcaagggcatcg
Terms and licenses: Academic/Nonprofit Terms; Industry Terms: Not Available to Industry
Depositor comments: esaR-V220A (750bp, indicated as lowercase letters in the partial sequence) is located between KpnI and BamHI sites in the same way as wt esaR in pAC-EsaR. Please see pAC-EsaR for lac promoter and terminator sequence information and plasmid map.
How to cite: pAC-EsaR-V220A was a gift from Cynthia Collins (Addgene plasmid # 47645 ; http://n2t.net/addgene:47645 ; RRID:Addgene_47645)
