[The description below was written by a language model from this plasmid's Addgene catalogue record.]
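Description:
pAC-EsaR-V220A is a bacterial expression plasmid of about 4.65 kb, used in synthetic biology work. It is derived from the parent construct pAC-EsaR and differs from it only by a single point mutation in the esaR coding sequence. It is maintained in E. coli under chloramphenicol selection and is catalogued as high copy. The record does not name the origin of replication, and no feature table is provided, so backbone details beyond the resistance marker are not documented here. The depositor refers users to the parent pAC-EsaR entry for the plasmid map and for the lac promoter and terminator sequences.

The insert is esaR-V220A, a variant of the quorum-sensing transcriptional regulator EsaR in which a c659t substitution changes valine 220 to alanine. The coding sequence of roughly 750 bp lies within a 772 bp insert placed between KpnI and BamHI sites. Both sites remain intact, and the arrangement matches that of the wild-type gene in the parent plasmid. Expression is driven by the Plac promoter. EsaR is a LuxR-family regulator that responds to an acyl-homoserine lactone signal. The associated study used directed evolution to obtain EsaR variants with increased signal sensitivity, and this plasmid appears to carry one of the substitutions examined in that work, although the record does not describe the phenotype of V220A itself. The construct would typically be used to supply the EsaR variant in E. coli, for example to characterise its signal response or to build engineered quorum-sensing circuits with altered sensitivity, with wild-type pAC-EsaR as the comparison.
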