>Addgene plasmid #47645 | pAC-EsaR-V220A | depositor partial sequence | sequence record 68154 | esaR-V220A between KpnI and BamHI in pAC-EsaR
GGTACCCATGATGTTCTCTTTCTTCCTTGAAAACCAAACAATAACGGATACGCTTCAGACTTACATACAG
AGAAAGTTATCTCCGCTGGGTAGTCCGGATTACGCTTACACTGTTGTGAGCAAAAAAAATCCTTCAAATG
TTCTGATTATTTCCAGTTATCCTGACGAATGGATTAGGTTATACCGCGCTAACAACTTTCAGCTGACCGA
TCCGGTTATTCTCACGGCCTTTAAACGCACCTCGCCGTTTGCCTGGGATGAGAATATTACGCTGATGTCC
GACCTGCGGTTCACCAAAATTTTCTCTTTATCCAAGCAATACAACATCGTTAACGGCTTTACCTATGTCC
TGCATGACCACATGAACAACCTTGCTCTGTTGTCCGTGATCATTAAAGGCAACGATCAGACTGCGCTGGA
GCAACGCCTTGCTGCCGAACAGGGCACGATGCAGATGCTGCTGATTGATTTTAACGAGCAGATGTACCGA
CTGGCAGGCACCGAAGGTGAACGAGCACCGGCGTTAAATCAGAGCGCGGACAAAACGATATTTTCCTCGC
GTGAAAATGAGGTGTTGTACTGGGCGAGTATGGGCAAAACCTATGCTGAGATTGCCGCTATTACGGGCAT
TTCTGTGAGTACCGTGAAGTTTCACATCAAGAATGTGGCCGTGAAACTGGGCGTCAGTAACGCCCGACAG
GCTATCAGACTGGGTGTAGAACTGGATCTTATCAGACCGGCAGCGTCAGCAGCAAGGTAGTGATAGGGAT
CC
