>Addgene plasmid #47645 | pAC-EsaR-V220A | addgene partial sequence | sequence record 70358 | Tet-internal-R 5'-aaggagctgactgggttgaag-3'
AGGCCCACCCGAAGGTGAGCCAGTGTGACTCTAGTAGAGAGCGTTCACCGACAAACAACAGATAAAACGA
AAGGCCCAGTCTTTCGACTGAGCCTTTCGTTTTATTTGATGCCTGGGGATCCTCACTACCTTGCTGCTGA
CGCTGCCGGTCTGATAAGATCCAGTTCTACACCCAGTCTGATAGCCTGTCGGGCGTTACTGACGCCCAGT
TTCACGGCCACATTCTTGATGTGAAACTTCACGGTACTCACAGAAATGCCCGTAATAGCGGCAATCTCAG
CATAGGTTTTGCCCATACTCGCCCAGTACAACACCTCATTTTCACGCGAGGAAAATATCGTTTTGTCCGC
GCTCTGATTTAACGCCGGGGCTCGCTCGCCTTCGGTGCCTGCCAGTCGGTACATCTGCTCGTTAAAATCA
ATCAGCAGCATCTGCATCGTGCCCTGTTCGGCAGCAAGGCGTTGCTCCAGCGCAGTCTGATCGTTGCCTT
TAATGATCACGGACAACAGAGCAAGGTTGTTCATGTGGTCATGCAGGACATAGGTAAAGCCGTTAACGAT
GTTGTATTGCTTGGATAAAGAGAAAATTTTGGTGAACCGCAGGTCGGACATCAGCGTAATATTCTCATCC
CAGGCAAACGGCGAGGTGCGTTTAAAGGCCGTGAGAATAACCGGATCGGTCAGCTGAAAGTTGTTAGCGC
GGTATAACCTAATCCATTCGTCAGGATAACTGGAAATAATCAGAACATTTGAAGGATTTTTTTTGCTCAC
AACAGTGTAAGCGTAATCCGGACTACCC
