>Addgene plasmid #47645 | pAC-EsaR-V220A | addgene partial sequence | sequence record 70439 | p15A-F 5'-gattacgcgcagaccaaaac-3'
AATATTTCTAGACCAATACGCAAACCGCCTCTCCCCGCGCGTTGGCCGATTCATTAATGCAGCTGGCACG
ACAGGTTTCCCGACTGGAAAGCGGGCAGTGAGCGCAACGCAATTAATGTGAGTTAGCTCACTCATTAGGC
ACCCCAGGCTTTACACTTTATGCTTCCGGCTCGTATGTTGTGTGGAATTGTGAGCGGATAACAATTTCAC
ACAGGAAACATAAAGAGGAGAAAGGTACCCATGATGTTCTCTTTCTTCCTTGAAAACCAAACAATAACGG
ATACGCTTCAGACTTACATACAGAGAAAGTTATCTCCGCTGGGTAGTCCGGATTACGCTTACACTGTTGT
GAGCAAAAAAAATCCTTCAAATGTTCTGATTATTTCCAGTTATCCTGACGAATGGATTAGGTTATACCGC
GCTAACAACTTTCAGCTGACCGATCCGGTTATTCTCACGGCCTTTAAACGCACCTCGCCGTTTGCCTGGG
ATGAGAATATTACGCTGATGTCCGACCTGCGGTTCACCAAAATTTTCTCTTTATCCAAGCAATACAACAT
CGTTAACGGCTTTACCTATGTCCTGCATGACCACATGAACAACCTTGCTCTGTTGTCCGTGATCATTAAA
GGCAACGATCAGACTGCGCTGGAGCAACGCCTTGCTGCCGAACAGGGCACGATGCAGATGCTGCTGATTG
ATTTTAACGAGCAGATGTACCGACTGGCAGGCACCGAAGGCGAGCGAGCCCCGGCGTTAAATCAGAGCGC
GGACAAAACGATATTTTCCTCGCGTGAAAATGAGGTGTTGTACTG
